>Addgene plasmid #114781 | RKL1 I6_pECIA14 | addgene full sequence | sequence record 269972 | Addgene NGS Result
GTAAAACGACGGCCAGTGAATTAATTCGTTGCAGGACAGGATGTGGTGCCCGATGTGACTAGCTCTTTGC
TGCAGGCCGTCCTATCCTCTGGTTCCGATAAGAGACCCAGAACTCCGGCCCCCCACCGCCCACCGCCACC
CCCATACATATGTGGTACGCAAGTAAGAGTGCCTGCGCATGCCCCATGTGCCCCACCAAGAGCTTTGCAT
CCCATACAAGTCCCCAAAGTGGAGAACCGAACCAATTCTTCGCGGGCAGAACAAAAGCTTCTGCACACGT
CTCCACTCGAATTTGGAGCCGGCCGGCGTGTGCAAAAGAGGTGAATCGAACGAAAGACCCGTGTGTAAAG
CCGCGTTTCCAAAATGTATAAAACCGAGAGCATCTGGCCAATGTGCATCAGTTGTGGTCAGCAGCAAAAT
CAAGTGAATCATCTCAGTGCAACTAAAGGGGGGATCCGATCTCAATATGAAGTTATGCATATTACTGGCC
GTCGTGGCCTTTGTTGGCCTCTCGCTCGGGCAAGATCTCAACGCCGACAGAACCGCTCTTCTCTCTCTCC
GCTCCGCCGTCGGAGGCCGTACATTTCGCTGGAACATCAAACAAACCTCGCCGTGTAACTGGGCCGGTGT
CAAATGCGAGAGTAACAGAGTCACCGCTCTCCGCTTACCCGGCGTTGCTCTCTCCGGTGACATTCCAGAG
GGTATTTTCGGTAACTTAACTCAGCTCCGTACACTTAGCCTTCGTCTCAATGCTCTCTCTGGCTCACTCC
CTAAAGATCTCAGTACCTCTTCCAATCTCCGACACCTTTACTTACAAGGAAACAGATTCTCCGGCGAGAT
ACCTGAAGTTTTGTTCAGTCTCAGTCACCTCGTGAGGCTTAATCTCGCTTCCAACAGCTTCACCGGAGAA
ATCTCTTCAGGTTTCACGAACCTCACGAAGCTAAAGACTCTGTTTCTAGAGAATAATCAACTCTCTGGTT
CAATCCCTGACTTAGATTTACCTTTGGTTCAATTCAACGTTTCGAATAACTCGTTGAACGGTTCTATACC
TAAGAATCTTCAGAGGTTTGAGTCTGATTCGTTTCTACAGACTTCACTTTGTGGCAAACCGCTTAAACTT
TGTCCTGATGAAGAAACTGTACCTAGTCAGCCTACTTCTGGTGGAAACAGAACACCACCGAGTGTTGAAG
GAAGTGAAGAGAAGAAGAAAAAGAACAAACTTTCCCTGGAGGTGCTGTTCCAGGGACCAAGCGGCAATCC
CGGCGGCGATCTGGCCCCCCAGATGCTGCGCGAGCTGCAGGAGACCAATGCCGCCCTGCAGGACGTGCGC
GAGCTGCTGCGCCACCGCGTGAAGGAGATCACCTTCCTGAAGAACACCGTGATGGAGTGCGACGCCTGCG
GCATGCAGCCCTCTAGAGGCTCCGGCTCCATCATCCCAGTTGAGGAGGAGAACCCGGACTTCTGGAACCG
CGAGGCAGCCGAGGCCCTGGGTGCCGCCAAGAAGCTGCAGCCTGCACAGACAGCCGCCAAGAACCTCATC
ATCTTCCTGGGCGATGGGATGGGGGTGTCTACGGTGACAGCTGCCAGGATCCTAAAAGGGCAGAAGAAGG
ACAAACTGGGGCCTGAGATACCCCTGGCCATGGACCGCTTCCCATATGTGGCTCTGTCCAAGACATACAA
TGTAGACAAACATGTGCCAGACAGTGGAGCCACAGCCACGGCCTACCTGTGCGGGGTCAAGGGCAACTTC
CAGACCATTGGCTTGAGTGCAGCCGCCCGCTTTAACCAGTGCAACACGACACGCGGCAACGAGGTCATCT
CCGTGATGAATCGGGCCAAGAAAGCAGGGAAGTCAGTGGGAGTGGTAACCACCACACGAGTGCAGCACGC
CTCGCCAGCCGGCACCTACGCCCACACGGTGAACCGCAACTGGTACTCGGACGCCGACGTGCCTGCCTCG
GCCCGCCAGGAGGGGTGCCAGGACATCGCTACGCAGCTCATCTCCAACATGGACATTGACGTGATCCTAG
GTGGAGGCCGAAAGTACATGTTTCGCATGGGAACCCCAGACCCTGAGTACCCAGATGACTACAGCCAAGG
TGGGACCAGGCTGGACGGGAAGAATCTGGTGCAGGAATGGCTGGCGAAGCGCCAGGGTGCCCGGTATGTG
TGGAACCGCACTGAGCTCATGCAGGCTTCCCTGGACCCGTCTGTGACCCATCTCATGGGTCTCTTTGAGC
CTGGAGACATGAAATACGAGATCCACCGAGACTCCACACTGGACCCCTCCCTGATGGAGATGACAGAGGC
TGCCCTGCGCCTGCTGAGCAGGAACCCCCGCGGCTTCTTCCTCTTCGTGGAGGGTGGTCGCATCGACCAT
GGTCATCATGAAAGCAGGGCTTACCGGGCACTGACTGAGACGATCATGTTCGACGACGCCATTGAGAGGG
CGGGCCAGCTCACCAGCGAGGAGGACACGCTGAGCCTCGTCACTGCCGACCACTCCCACGTCTTCTCCTT
CGGAGGCTACCCCCTGCGAGGGAGCTCCATCTTCGGGCTGGCCCCTGGCAAGGCCCGGGACAGGAAGGCC
TACACGGTCCTCCTATACGGAAACGGTCCAGGCTATGTGCTCAAGGACGGCGCCCGGCCGGATGTTACCG
AGAGCGAGAGCGGGAGCCCCGAGTATCGGCAGCAGTCAGCAGTGCCCCTGGACGAAGAGACCCACGCAGG
CGAGGACGTGGCGGTGTTCGCGCGCGGCCCGCAGGCGCACCTGGTTCACGGCGTGCAGGAGCAGACCTTC
ATAGCGCACGTCATGGCCTTCGCCGCCTGCCTGGAGCCCTACACCGCCTGCGACCTGGCGCCCCCCGCCG
GCACCACCGACGCCGCGCACCCGGGTTCTAGAGGAAGCACCTCCGGCGATAACGATTACAAGGATGATGA
TGATAAGGCCAGCGGCACCGGTCATCATCACCATCACCATTGAGTTTAAACCCGCTGATCAGCCTCGACT
GTGCCTTCTAAGGCCTGAGCTCGCTGATCAGCCTCGATCGAGGATCCAGACATGATAAGATACATTGATG
AGTTTGGACAAACCACAACTAGAATGCAGTGAAAAAAATGCTTTATTTGTGAAATTTGTGATGCTATTGC
TTTATTTGTAACCATTATAAGCTGCAATAAACAAGTTAACAACAACAATTGCATTCATTTTATGTTTCAG
GTTCAGGGGGAGGTGTGGGAGGTTTTTTAAAGCAAGTAAAACCTCTACAAATGTGGTATGGCTGATTATG
ATCAGTCGACCTGCAGGCATGCAAGCTTGGCGTAATCATGGTCATAGCTGTTTCCTGTGTGAAATTGTTA
TCCGCTCACAATTCCACACAACATACGAGCCGGAAGCATAAAGTGTAAAGCCTGGGGTGCCTAATGAGTG
AGCTAACTCACATTAATTGCGTTGCGCTCACTGCCCGCTTTCCAGTCGGGAAACCTGTCGTGCCAGCTGC
ATTAATGAATCGGCCAACGCGCGGGGAGAGGCGGTTTGCGTATTGGGCGCTCTTCCGCTTCCTCGCTCAC
TGACTCGCTGCGCTCGGTCGTTCGGCTGCGGCGAGCGGTATCAGCTCACTCAAAGGCGGTAATACGGTTA
TCCACAGAATCAGGGGATAACGCAGGAAAGAACATGTGAGCAAAAGGCCAGCAAAAGGCCAGGAACCGTA
AAAAGGCCGCGTTGCTGGCGTTTTTCCATAGGCTCCGCCCCCCTGACGAGCATCACAAAAATCGACGCTC
AAGTCAGAGGTGGCGAAACCCGACAGGACTATAAAGATACCAGGCGTTTCCCCCTGGAAGCTCCCTCGTG
CGCTCTCCTGTTCCGACCCTGCCGCTTACCGGATACCTGTCCGCCTTTCTCCCTTCGGGAAGCGTGGCGC
TTTCTCATAGCTCACGCTGTAGGTATCTCAGTTCGGTGTAGGTCGTTCGCTCCAAGCTGGGCTGTGTGCA
CGAACCCCCCGTTCAGCCCGACCGCTGCGCCTTATCCGGTAACTATCGTCTTGAGTCCAACCCGGTAAGA
CACGACTTATCGCCACTGGCAGCAGCCACTGGTAACAGGATTAGCAGAGCGAGGTATGTAGGCGGTGCTA
CAGAGTTCTTGAAGTGGTGGCCTAACTACGGCTACACTAGAAGAACAGTATTTGGTATCTGCGCTCTGCT
GAAGCCAGTTACCTTCGGAAAAAGAGTTGGTAGCTCTTGATCCGGCAAACAAACCACCGCTGGTAGCGGT
GGTTTTTTTGTTTGCAAGCAGCAGATTACGCGCAGAAAAAAAGGATCTCAAGAAGATCCTTTGATCTTTT
CTACGGGGTCTGACGCTCAGTGGAACGAAAACTCACGTTAAGGGATTTTGGTCATGAGATTATCAAAAAG
GATCTTCACCTAGATCCTTTTAAATTAAAAATGAAGTTTTAAATCAATCTAAAGTATATATGAGTAAACT
TGGTCTGACAGTTACCAATGCTTAATCAGTGAGGCACCTATCTCAGCGATCTGTCTATTTCGTTCATCCA
TAGTTGCCTGACTCCCCGTCGTGTAGATAACTACGATACGGGAGGGCTTACCATCTGGCCCCAGTGCTGC
AATGATACCGCGAGACCCACGCTCACCGGCTCCAGATTTATCAGCAATAAACCAGCCAGCCGGAAGGGCC
GAGCGCAGAAGTGGTCCTGCAACTTTATCCGCCTCCATCCAGTCTATTAATTGTTGCCGGGAAGCTAGAG
TAAGTAGTTCGCCAGTTAATAGTTTGCGCAACGTTGTTGCCATTGCTACAGGCATCGTGGTGTCACGCTC
GTCGTTTGGTATGGCTTCATTCAGCTCCGGTTCCCAACGATCAAGGCGAGTTACATGATCCCCCATGTTG
TGCAAAAAAGCGGTTAGCTCCTTCGGTCCTCCGATCGTTGTCAGAAGTAAGTTGGCCGCAGTGTTATCAC
TCATGGTTATGGCAGCACTGCATAATTCTCTTACTGTCATGCCATCCGTAAGATGCTTTTCTGTGACTGG
TGAGTACTCAACCAAGTCATTCTGAGAATAGTGTATGCGGCGACCGAGTTGCTCTTGCCCGGCGTCAATA
CGGGATAATACCGCGCCACATAGCAGAACTTTAAAAGTGCTCATCATTGGAAAACGTTCTTCGGGGCGAA
AACTCTCAAGGATCTTACCGCTGTTGAGATCCAGTTCGATGTAACCCACTCGTGCACCCAACTGATCTTC
AGCATCTTTTACTTTCACCAGCGTTTCTGGGTGAGCAAAAACAGGAAGGCAAAATGCCGCAAAAAAGGGA
ATAAGGGCGACACGGAAATGTTGAATACTCATACTCTTCCTTTTTCAATATTATTGAAGCATTTATCAGG
GTTATTGTCTCATGAGCGGATACATATTTGAATGTATTTAGAAAAATAAACAAATAGGGGTTCCGCGCAC
ATTTCCCCGAAAAGTGCCACCTGACGTCTAAGAAACCATTATTATCATGACATTAACCTATAAAAATAGG
CGTATCACGAGGCCCTTTCGTCTCGCGCGTTTCGGTGATGACGGTGAAAACCTCTGACACATGCAGCTCC
CGGAGACGGTCACAGCTTGTCTGTAAGCGGATGCCGGGAGCAGACAAGCCCGTCAGGGCGCGTCAGCGGG
TGTTGGCGGGTGTCGGGGCTGGCTTAACTATGCGGCATCAGAGCAGATTGTACTGAGAGTGCACCATATG
CGGTGTGAAATACCGCACAGATGCGTAAGGAGAAAATACCGCATCAGGCGCCATTCGCCATTCAGGCTGC
GCAACTGTTGGGAAGGGCGATCGGTGCGGGCCTCTTCGCTATTACGCCAGCTGGCGAAAGGGGGATGTGC
TGCAAGGCGATTAAGTTGGGTAACGCCAGGGTTTTCCCAGTCACGACGTT
Features (pLannotate 1.2.2; 19 found; start..end, strand, type, name):
     23..449     +  promoter       MT promoter: Drosophila metallothionein promoter
    464..1225    +  CDS            RKL1 (fragment): Y1848_ARATH - Experimental evidence at protein level: Swiss-Prot protein existence level 1. From Arabidopsis thaliana (Mouse-ear cress).
    467..520     +  sig_peptide    BiP signal sequence: Drosophila BiP signal sequence
   1220..1426    +  CDS            COMP (fragment): COMP_HUMAN - Experimental evidence at protein level: Swiss-Prot protein existence level 1. May play a role in the structural integrity of cartilage via its interaction with other extracellular matrix proteins such as the collagens and fibronectin. Can mediate the interaction of chondrocytes with the cartilage extracellular matrix through interaction with cell surface integrin receptors. Could play a role in the pathogenesis of osteoarthritis. Potent suppressor of apoptosis in both primary chondrocytes and transformed cells. Suppresses apoptosis by blocking the activation of caspase-3 and by in
   1429..2881    +  CDS            SEAP (fragment): secreted alkaline phosphatase from human placenta The natural enzyme has a C-terminal transmembrane sequence that is replaced by a GPI anchor.
   2918..2947    +  CDS            2xFLAG (fragment): two tandem FLAG® epitope tags
   3053..3187    -  polyA_signal   SV40 poly(A) signal: SV40 polyadenylation signal
   3210..3294    -  CDS            large T antigen (fragment): large T antigen from SV40 (simian virus 40)
   3294..3318    +  misc_feature   MCS (fragment): pUC18/19 multiple cloning site
   3355..3371    -  protein_bind   lac operator: The lac repressor binds to the lac operator to inhibit transcription in E. coli. This inhibition can be relieved by adding lactose or isopropyl-β-D-thiogalactopyranoside (IPTG). lac repressor encoded by lacI
   3379..3409    -  promoter       lac promoter: promoter for the E. coli lac operon
   3424..3445    -  protein_bind   CAP binding site: CAP binding activates transcription in the presence of cAMP. E. coli catabolite activator protein
   3458..3550    -  CDS            lacI (fragment): lac repressor; lacI; The lac repressor binds to the lac operator to inhibit transcription in E. coli. This inhibition can be relieved by adding lactose or isopropyl-β-D-thiogalactopyranoside (IPTG).
   3733..4321    -  rep_origin     ori: high-copy-number ColE1/pMB1/pBR322/pUC origin of replication
   4492..5352    -  CDS            AmpR: β-lactamase; bla; confers resistance to ampicillin, carbenicillin, and related antibiotics
   5353..5457    -  promoter       AmpR promoter: bla
   5552..5587    +  CDS            rop (fragment): Rop protein, which maintains plasmids at low copy number; rop
   5689..5788    +  misc_feature   bom (fragment): basis of mobility region from pBR322
   5794..21      -  CDS            lacZα (fragment) (across the origin): LacZα fragment of β-galactosidase; lacZ fragment
