[The description below was written by a language model from this plasmid's Addgene catalogue record and pLannotate feature annotations shown in this document.]
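Description:
RKL1 I6_pECIA14 is an insect-cell expression plasmid built on the pECIA14 backbone and designed for secreted production of a plant receptor ectodomain in Drosophila cell culture. It is maintained in E. coli as a high-copy plasmid through a ColE1/pUC-type origin and selected with ampicillin via the β-lactamase gene. The remaining bacterial annotations (lac promoter and operator, and fragments of lacZα, lacI, rop and bom) appear to be cloning-vector remnants rather than functional parts of the payload.

The expression cassette is driven by the Drosophila metallothionein promoter, which is induced with copper sulfate, and is followed by an SV40 polyadenylation signal that the feature table annotates on the opposite strand. A Drosophila BiP signal sequence directs the product into the secretory pathway. It is fused to the extracellular domain of the Arabidopsis thaliana leucine-rich repeat receptor kinase RKL1 (AT1G48480), which was inserted by ligation-independent cloning. Downstream, in frame, come a pentamerising coiled-coil helix from COMP (described by the depositor as rat, although the automated annotation matched the human protein), human placental alkaline phosphatase, a FLAG epitope and a hexahistidine tag. The His tag is stated by the depositor but is not picked up in the feature table.

This arrangement makes the construct the "prey" in an extracellular interaction assay. Pentamerisation increases avidity so that weak ectodomain contacts can be captured, and alkaline phosphatase provides an enzymatic readout. The plasmid is intended to be paired with the corresponding bait vector, RKL1 I6_pECIA2, and belongs to a collection used to map the extracellular interaction network of Arabidopsis LRR receptor kinases.
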