Addgene plasmid #114781: RKL1 I6_pECIA14
Purpose: Prey vector RKL1 I6_pECIA14 should be used with bait vector RKL1 I6_pECIA2.
Depositing lab: Youssef Belkhadir. Depositing organization: Gregor Mendel Institute of Molecular Plant Biology. Publication: An extracellular network of Arabidopsis leucine-rich repeat receptor kinases. Smakowska-Luzan E, Mott GA, Parys K, Stegmann M, Howton TC, Layeghifard M, Neuhold J, Lehner A, Kong J, Grunwald K, Weinberger N, Satbhai SB, Mayer D, Busch W, Madalinski M, Stolt-Bergner P, Provart NJ, Mukhtar MS, Zipfel C, Desveaux D, Guttman DS, Belkhadir Y. Nature. 2018 Jan 18;553(7688):342-346. doi: 10.1038/nature25184. Epub 2018 Jan 10. PubMed 29320478.
Backbone
  Vector backbone: pECIA14
  Backbone manufacturer: Chris Garcia (Addgene plasmid # 47051)
  Vector type: Insect Expression
Growth in bacteria
  Bacterial resistance: Ampicillin, 100 μg/mL
  Growth temperature: 37°C
  Growth strain: DH5alpha
  Copy number: High Copy
Gene/Insert
  Gene/Insert name: AT1G48480
  Species: A. thaliana (mustard weed)
  Entrez Gene: RKL1 (a.k.a. AT1G48480, T1N15.9, T1N15_9, receptor-like kinase 1)
  Promoter: Metallothionein (Copper-Inducible)
  Cloning method: Ligation Independent Cloning
Terms and licenses: Academic/Nonprofit Terms; Industry Terms: Not Available to Industry
Depositor comments: Plasmid for secreted expression in Drosophila cell culture by induction via CuSO4. Insert is an extracellular domain of indicated LRR-RK, C-terminally tagged with Pentameric rat COMP helix, Alkaline Phosphatase (human, placental), Flag, and hexahistidine tags. Insert Protein Sequence: QDLNADRTALLSLRSAVGGRTFRWNIKQTSPCNWAGVKCESNRVTALRLPGVALSGDIPEGIFGNLTQLRTLSLRLNALSGSLPKDLSTSSNLRHLYLQGNRFSGEIPEVLFSLSHLVRLNLASNSFTGEISSGFTNLTKLKTLFLENNQLSGSIPDLDLPLVQFNVSNNSLNGSIPKNLQRFESDSFLQTSLCGKPLKLCPDEETVPSQPTSGGNRTPPSVEGSEEKKKKNKLS
How to cite: RKL1 I6_pECIA14 was a gift from Youssef Belkhadir (Addgene plasmid # 114781 ; http://n2t.net/addgene:114781 ; RRID:Addgene_114781)
